>Addgene plasmid #247894 | SFB-XPF-I225M | addgene full sequence | sequence record 494936 | Addgene NGS Result
TAGCCCATATATGGAGTTCCGCGTTACATAACTTACGGTAAATGGCCCGCCTGGCTGACCGCCCAACGAC
CCCCGCCCATTGACGTCAATAATGACGTATGTTCCCATAGTAACGCCAATAGGGACTTTCCATTGACGTC
AATGGGTGGAGTATTTACGGTAAACTGCCCACTTGGCAGTACATCAAGTGTATCATATGCCAAGTACGCC
CCCTATTGACGTCAATGACGGTAAATGGCCCGCCTGGCATTATGCCCAGTACATGACCTTATGGGACTTT
CCTACTTGGCAGTACATCTACGTATTAGTCATCGCTATTACCATGGTGATGCGGTTTTGGCAGTACATCA
ATGGGCGTGGATAGCGGTTTGACTCACGGGGATTTCCAAGTCTCCACCCCATTGACGTCAATGGGAGTTT
GTTTTGGCACCAAAATCAACGGGACTTTCCAAAATGTCGTAACAACTCCGCCCCATTGACGCAAATGGGC
GGTAGGCGTGTACGGTGGGAGGTCTATATAAGCAGAGCTGGTTTAGTGAACCGTCAGATCCGCTAGCGCT
ACCGGACTCAGATCTCGAGGCCACCATGAAAGAAACCGCTGCTGCTAAATTCGAACGCCAGCACATGGAC
AGCGGAGCCGGCGCAGGAGCCGGCGCTGACGCGCCTGACTACAAAGACGATGACGACAAGGGAGATTACA
AGGATGACGATGACAAAGGCGCGTCGATGGACGAGAAGACCACCGGCTGGCGGGGCGGCCACGTGGTGGA
GGGCCTGGCCGGCGAGCTGGAGCAGCTGCGGGCCAGGCTGGAGCACCACCCTCAGGGCCAGCGGGAGCCC
TCCGGCGGCTGCAAGCTGGGCGGCGCGCCTGAATTCTGCAGTCGACGGTACCGCGGGCCCATCGCTCGAG
AGACAAGTTTGTACAAAAAAGCAGGCTTCATGGAGTCAGGGCAGCCGGCTCGACGGATTGCCATGGCGCC
GCTGCTGGAGTACGAGCGACAGCTGGTGCTGGAACTGCTCGACACTGACGGGCTAGTAGTGTGCGCCCGC
GGGCTCGGCGCGGACCGGCTCCTCTACCACTTTCTCCAGCTGCACTGCCACCCAGCCTGCCTGGTGCTGG
TGCTCAACACGCAGCCGGCCGAGGAGGAGTATTTTATCAATCAGCTGAAGATAGAAGGAGTTGAACACCT
CCCTCGCCGTGTAACAAATGAAATCACAAGCAACAGTCGCTATGAAGTTTACACACAAGGTGGTGTTATA
TTTGCGACAAGTAGGATACTTGTGGTTGACTTCTTGACTGATAGAATACCTTCAGATTTAATTACTGGCA
TCTTGGTGTATAGAGCCCACAGAATAATCGAGTCTTGTCAAGAAGCATTCATCTTGCGCCTCTTTCGCCA
GAAAAACAAACGTGGTTTTATTAAAGCTTTCACAGACAATGCTGTTGCCTTTGATACTGGTTTTTGTCAT
GTGGAAAGAGTGATGAGAAATCTTTTTGTGAGGAAACTGTATCTGTGGCCAAGGTTCCATGTAGCAGTAA
ACTCATTTTTAGAACAGCACAAACCTGAAGTTGTAGAAATCCATGTTTCTATGACACCTACCATGCTTGC
TATGCAGACTGCTATACTGGACATTTTAAATGCATGTCTAAAGGAACTAAAATGCCATAACCCATCGCTT
GAAGTGGAAGATTTATCTTTAGAAAATGCTATTGGAAAACCTTTTGACAAGACAATCCGCCATTATCTGG
ATCCTTTGTGGCACCAGCTTGGAGCCAAGACTAAATCCTTAGTTCAGGATTTGAAGATATTACGAACTTT
GCTGCAGTATCTCTCTCAGTATGATTGTGTCACATTTCTTAATCTTCTGGAATCTCTGAGAGCAACGGAA
AAAGCTTTTGGTCAGAATTCAGGTTGGCTGTTTCTTGACTCCAGCACCTCGATGTTTATAAATGCTCGAG
CAAGGGTTTATCATCTTCCAGATGCCAAAATGAGTAAAAAAGAAAAAATATCTGAAAAAATGGAAATTAA
AGAAGGGGAAGAAACAAAAAAGGAACTGGTCCTAGAAAGCAACCCAAAGTGGGAGGCACTGACTGAAGTA
TTAAAAGAAATTGAGGCAGAAAATAAGGAGAGTGAAGCTCTTGGTGGTCCAGGTCAAGTACTGATTTGTG
CAAGTGATGACCGAACATGTTCCCAGCTGAGAGACTATATCACTCTTGGAGCGGAGGCCTTCTTATTGAG
GCTCTACAGGAAAACCTTTGAGAAGGATAGCAAAGCTGAAGAAGTCTGGATGAAATTTAGGAAGGAAGAC
AGTTCAAAGAGAATTAGGAAATCTCACAAAAGACCTAAAGACCCCCAAAACAAAGAACGGGCTTCTACCA
AAGAAAGAACCCTCAAAAAGAAAAAACGGAAGTTGACCTTAACTCAAATGGTAGGAAAACCTGAAGAACT
GGAAGAGGAAGGAGATGTCGAGGAAGGATATCGTCGAGAAATAAGCAGTAGCCCAGAAAGCTGCCCGGAA
GAAATTAAGCATGAAGAATTTGATGTAAATTTGTCATCGGATGCTGCTTTCGGAATCCTGAAAGAACCCC
TCACTATCATCCATCCGCTTCTGGGTTGCAGCGACCCCTATGCTCTGACAAGGGTACTACATGAAGTGGA
GCCAAGATACGTGGTTCTTTATGACGCAGAGCTAACCTTTGTTCGGCAGCTTGAAATTTACAGGGCGAGT
AGGCCTGGGAAACCTCTGAGGGTTTACTTTCTTATATACGGAGGTTCAACTGAGGAACAACGCTATCTCA
CTGCTTTGCGGAAAGAAAAGGAAGCTTTTGAAAAACTCATAAGGGAAAAAGCAAGCATGGTTGTCCCTGA
AGAAAGAGAAGGCAGAGATGAAACAAACTTAGACCTAGTAAGAGGCACAGCATCTGCAGATGTTTCCACT
GACACTCGGAAAGCCGGTGGCCAGGAACAGAATGGTACACAGCAAAGCATAGTTGTGGATATGCGTGAAT
TTCGAAGTGAGCTTCCATCTCTGATCCATCGTCGGGGCATTGACATTGAACCCGTGACTTTAGAGGTTGG
AGATTACATCCTCACTCCAGAAATGTGCGTGGAGCGCAAGAGTATCAGTGATTTAATCGGCTCTTTAAAT
AACGGCCGCCTCTACAGCCAGTGCATCTCCATGTCCCGCTACTACAAGCGTCCCGTGCTTCTGATTGAGT
TTGACCCTAGCAAGCCTTTCTCTCTCACTTCCCGAGGTGCCTTGTTTCAGGAGATCTCCAGCAATGACAT
TAGTTCCAAACTCACTCTTCTTACACTTCACTTCCCCAGACTACGGATTCTCTGGTGCCCCTCTCCTCAT
GCAACGGCGGAGTTGTTTGAGGAGCTGAAACAAAGCAAGCCACAGCCTGATGCGGCGACAGCACTGGCCA
TTACAGCAGATTCTGAAACCCTTCCCGAGTCAGAGAAGTATAATCCTGGTCCCCAAGACTTCTTGTTAAA
AATGCCAGGGGTGAATGCCAAAAACTGCCGCTCCTTGATGCACCACGTTAAGAACATCGCAGAATTAGCA
GCCCTGTCACAAGACGAGCTCACGAGTATTCTGGGGAATGCTGCAAATGCCAAACAGCTTTATGATTTCA
TTCACACCTCTTTTGCAGAAGTCGTATCAAAAGGAAAAGGGAAAAAGTGAAACCCAGCTTTCTTGTACAA
AGTGGCTCGAGCAGGGATCCGCCCCTCTCCCTCCCCCCCCCCTAACGTTACTGGCCGAAGCCGCTTGGAA
TAAGGCCGGTGTGCGTTTGTCTATATGTTATTTTCCACCATATTGCCGTCTTTTGGCAATGTGAGGGCCC
GGAAACCTGGCCCTGTCTTCTTGACGAGCATTCCTAGGGGTCTTTCCCCTCTCGCCAAAGGAATGCAAGG
TCTGTTGAATGTCGTGAAGGAAGCGTAGGAATTCGCCAGCACAGTGGTCGACCCTGTGGAATGTGTGTCA
GTTAGGGTGTGGAAAGTCCCCAGGCTCCCCAGCAGGCAGAAGTATGCAAAGCATGCATCTCAATTAGTCA
GCAACCAGGTGTGGAAAGTCCCCAGGCTCCCCAGCAGGCAGAAGTATGCAAAGCATGCATCTCAATTAGT
CAGCAACCATAGTCCCGCCCCTAACTCCGCCCATCCCGCCCCTAACTCCGCCCAGTTCCGCCCATTCTCC
GCCCCATGGCTGACTAATTTTTTTTATTTATGCAGAGGCCGAGGCCGCCTCGGCCTCTGAGCTATTCCAG
AAGTAGTGAGGAGGCTTTTTTGGAGGCCTAGGCTTTTGCAAAAAGCTTACCATGACCGAGTACAAGCCCA
CGGTGCGCCTCGCCACCCGCGACGACGTCCCCAGGGCCGTACGCACCCTCGCCGCCGCGTTCGCCGACTA
CCCCGCCACGCGCCACACCGTCGATCCGGACCGCCACATCGAGCGGGTCACCGAGCTGCAAGAACTCTTC
CTCACGCGCGTCGGGCTCGACATCGGCAAGGTGTGGGTCGCGGACGACGGCGCCGCGGTGGCGGTCTGGA
CCACGCCGGAGAGCGTCGAAGCGGGGGCGGTGTTCGCCGAGATCGGCCCGCGCATGGCCGAGTTGAGCGG
TTCCCGGCTGGCCGCGCAGCAACAGATGGAAGGCCTCCTGGCGCCGCACCGGCCCAAGGAGCCCGCGTGG
TTCCTGGCCACCGTCGGCGTCTCGCCCGACCACCAGGGCAAGGGTCTGGGCAGCGCCGTCGTGCTCCCCG
GAGTGGAGGCGGCCGAGCGCGCCGGGGTGCCCGCCTTCCTGGAGACCTCCGCGCCCCGCAACCTCCCCTT
CTACGAGCGGCTCGGCTTCACCGTCACCGCCGACGTCGAGGTGCCCGAAGGACCGCGCACCTGGTGCATG
ACCCGCAAGCCCGGTGCCTGACGCCCGCCCCACGACCCGCAGCGCCCGACCGAAAGGAGCGCACGACCCC
ATGCATCGATAAAATAAAAGATTTTATTTAGTCTCCAGAAAAAGGGGGGAATGAAAGACCCCACCTGTAG
GTTTGGCAAGCTAGCTTAAGTAACGCCATTTTGCAAGGCATGGAAAAATACATAACTGAGAATAGAGAAG
TTCAGATCAAGGTCAGGAACAGATGGAACAGCTGAATATGGGCCAAACAGGATATCTGTGGTAAGCAGTT
CCTGCCCCGGCTCAGGGCCAAGAACAGATGGAACAGCTGAATATGGGCCAAACAGGATATCTGTGGTAAG
CAGTTCCTGCCCCGGCTCAGGGCCAAGAACAGATGGTCCCCAGATGCGGTCCAGCCCTCAGCAGTTTCTA
GAGAACCATCAGATGTTTCCAGGGTGCCCCAAGGACCTGAAATGACCCTGTGCCTTATTTGAACTAACCA
ATCAGTTCGCTTCTCGCTTCTGTTCGCGCGCTTCTGCTCCCCGAGCTCAATAAAAGAGCCCACAACCCCT
CACTCGGGGCGCCAGTCCTCCGATTGACTGAGTCGCCCGGGTACCCGTGTATCCAATAAACCCTCTTGCA
GTTGCATCCGACTTGTGGTCTCGCTGTTCCTTGGGAGGGTCTCCTCTGAGTGATTGACTACCCGTCAGCG
GGGGTCTTTCACATGCAGCATGTATCAAAATTAATTTGGTTTTTTTTCTTAAGTATTTACATTAAATGGC
CATAGTTGCATTAATGAATCGGCCAACGCGCGGGGAGAGGCGGTTTGCGTATTGGGCGCTCTTCCGCTTC
CTCGCTCACTGACTCGCTGCGCTCGGTCGTTCGGCTGCGGCGAGCGGTATCAGCTCACTCAAAGGCGGTA
ATACGGTTATCCACAGAATCAGGGGATAACGCAGGAAAGAACATGTGAGCAAAAGGCCAGCAAAAGGCCA
GGAACCGTAAAAAGGCCGCGTTGCTGGCGTTTTTCCATAGGCTCCGCCCCCCTGACGAGCATCACAAAAA
TCGACGCTCAAGTCAGAGGTGGCGAAACCCGACAGGACTATAAAGATACCAGGCGTTTCCCCCTGGAAGC
TCCCTCGTGCGCTCTCCTGTTCCGACCCTGCCGCTTACCGGATACCTGTCCGCCTTTCTCCCTTCGGGAA
GCGTGGCGCTTTCTCATAGCTCACGCTGTAGGTATCTCAGTTCGGTGTAGGTCGTTCGCTCCAAGCTGGG
CTGTGTGCACGAACCCCCCGTTCAGCCCGACCGCTGCGCCTTATCCGGTAACTATCGTCTTGAGTCCAAC
CCGGTAAGACACGACTTATCGCCACTGGCAGCAGCCACTGGTAACAGGATTAGCAGAGCGAGGTATGTAG
GCGGTGCTACAGAGTTCTTGAAGTGGTGGCCTAACTACGGCTACACTAGAAGAACAGTATTTGGTATCTG
CGCTCTGCTGAAGCCAGTTACCTTCGGAAAAAGAGTTGGTAGCTCTTGATCCGGCAAACAAACCACCGCT
GGTAGCGGTGGTTTTTTTGTTTGCAAGCAGCAGATTACGCGCAGAAAAAAAGGATCTCAAGAAGATCCTT
TGATCTTTTCTACGGGGTCTGACGCTCAGTGGAACGAAAACTCACGTTAAGGGATTTTGGTCATGAGATT
ATCAAAAAGGATCTTCACCTAGATCCTTTTGCGGCCGCAAATCAATCTAAAGTATATATGAGTAAACTTG
GTCTGACAGTTACCAATGCTTAATCAGTGAGGCACCTATCTCAGCGATCTGTCTATTTCGTTCATCCATA
GTTGCCTGACTCCCCGTCGTGTAGATAACTACGATACGGGAGGGCTTACCATCTGGCCCCAGTGCTGCAA
TGATACCGCGAGACCCACGCTCACCGGCTCCAGATTTATCAGCAATAAACCAGCCAGCCGGAAGGGCCGA
GCGCAGAAGTGGTCCTGCAACTTTATCCGCCTCCATCCAGTCTATTAATTGTTGCCGGGAAGCTAGAGTA
AGTAGTTCGCCAGTTAATAGTTTGCGCAACGTTGTTGCCATTGCTACAGGCATCGTGGTGTCACGCTCGT
CGTTTGGTATGGCTTCATTCAGCTCCGGTTCCCAACGATCAAGGCGAGTTACATGATCCCCCATGTTGTG
CAAAAAAGCGGTTAGCTCCTTCGGTCCTCCGATCGTTGTCAGAAGTAAGTTGGCCGCAGTGTTATCACTC
ATGGTTATGGCAGCACTGCATAATTCTCTTACTGTCATGCCATCCGTAAGATGCTTTTCTGTGACTGGTG
AGTACTCAACCAAGTCATTCTGAGAATAGTGTATGCGGCGACCGAGTTGCTCTTGCCCGGCGTCAATACG
GGATAATACCGCGCCACATAGCAGAACTTTAAAAGTGCTCATCATTGGAAAACGTTCTTCGGGGCGAAAA
CTCTCAAGGATCTTACCGCTGTTGAGATCCAGTTCGATGTAACCCACTCGTGCACCCAACTGATCTTCAG
CATCTTTTACTTTCACCAGCGTTTCTGGGTGAGCAAAAACAGGAAGGCAAAATGCCGCAAAAAAGGGAAT
AAGGGCGACACGGAAATGTTGAATACTCATACTCTTCCTTTTTCAATATTATTGAAGCATTTATCAGGGT
TATTGTCTCATGAGCGGATACATATTTGAATGTATTTAGAAAAATAAACAAATAGGGGTTCCGCGCACAT
TTCCCCGAAAAGTGCCACCTGCAGCCTGAATATGGGCCAAACAGGATATCTGTGGTAAGCAGTTCCTGCC
CCGGCTCAGGGCCAAGAACAGATGGAACAGCTGAATATGGGCCAAACAGGATATCTGTGGTAAGCAGTTC
CTGCCCCGGCTCAGGGCCAAGAACAGATGGTCCCCAGATGCGGTCCAGCCCTCAGCAGTTTCTAGAGAAC
CATCAGATGTTTCCAGGGTGCCCCAAGGACCTGAAATGACCCTGTGCCTTATTTGAACTAACCAATCAGT
TCGCTTCTCGCTTCTGTTCGCGCGCTTCTGCTCCCCGAGCTCAATAAAAGAGCCCACAACCCCTCACTCG
GGGCGCCAGTCCTCCGATTGACTGAGTCGCCCGGGTACCCGTGTATCCAATAAACCCTCTTGCAGTTGCA
TCCGACTTGTGGTCTCGCTGTTCCTTGGGAGGGTCTCCTCTGAGTGATTGACTACCCGTCAGCGGGGGTC
TTTCATTTGGGGGCTCGTCCGGGATCGGGAGACCCCTGCCCAGGGACCACCGACCCACCACCGGGAGGCA
AGCTGGCCAGCAACTTATCTGTGTCTGTCCGATTGTCTAGTGTCTATGACTGATTTTATGCGCCTGCGTC
GGTACTAGTTAGCTAACTAGCTCTGTATCTGGCGGACCCGTGGTGGAACTGACGAGTTCTGAACACCCGG
CCGCAACCCTGGGAGACGTCCCAGGGACTTTGGGGGCCGTTTTTGTGGCCCGACCTGAGGAAGGGAGTCG
ATGTGGAATCCGACCCCGTCAGGATATGTGGTTCTGGTAGGAGACGAGAACCTAAAACAGTTCCCGCCTC
CGTCTGAATTTTTGCTTTCGGTTTGGAACCGAAGCCGCGCGTCTTGTCTGCTGCAGCGCTGCAGCATCGT
TCTGTGTTGTCTCTGTCTGACTGTGTTTCTGTATTTGTCTGAAAATTAGGGCCAGACTGTTACCACTCCC
TTAAGTTTGACCTTAGGTCACTGGAAAGATGTCGAGCGGATCGCTCACAACCAGTCGGTAGATGTCAAGA
AGAGACGTTGGGTTACCTTCTGCTCTGCAGAATGGCCAACCTTTAACGTCGGATGGCCGCGAGACGGCAC
CTTTAACCGAGACCTCATCACCCAGGTTAAGATCAAGGTCTTTTCACCTGGCCCGCATGGACACCCAGAC
CAGGTCCCCTACATCGTGACCTGGGAAGCCTTGGCTTTTGACCCCCCTCCCTGGGTCAAGCCCTTTGTAC
ACCCTAAGCCTCCGCCTCCTCTTCCTCCATCCGCCCCGTCTCTCCCCCTTGAACCTCCTCGTTCGACCCC
GCCTCGATCCTCCCTTTATCCAGCCCTCACTCCTTCTCTAGGCGCCGGCCGGATCCCAGTGTGGTGGTAC
TAATAGTAATCAATTACGGGGTCATTAGTTCA
Features (pLannotate 1.2.2; 23 found; start..end, strand, type, name):
     22..325     +  enhancer       CMV enhancer: human cytomegalovirus immediate early enhancer
    326..529     +  promoter       CMV promoter: human cytomegalovirus (CMV) immediate early promoter
    552..579     +  misc_feature   MCS (fragment): multiple cloning site
    589..633     +  CDS            S-Tag: affinity and epitope tag derived from pancreatic ribonuclease A
    682..710     +  CDS            3xFLAG (fragment): three tandem FLAG® epitope tags
    727..840     +  CDS            SBP: streptavidin-binding peptide selected from a peptide library; binds streptavidin with nanomolar affinity (Keefe et al., 2001)
    871..900     +  misc_feature   MCS (fragment): multiple cloning site
    913..937     +  protein_bind   attB1: mutant version of attB; recombination site for the Gateway® BP reaction BP Clonase™
    940..3687    +  CDS            ERCC4: XPF_HUMAN - Also known as ERCC11, XPF. Experimental evidence at protein level: Swiss-Prot protein existence level 1. Catalytic component of a structure-specific DNA repair endonuclease responsible for the 5-prime incision during DNA repair. Involved in homologous recombination that assists in removing interstrand cross-link. From Homo sapiens (Human).
   3695..3715    -  protein_bind   attB2: mutant version of attB; core recombination site for the Gateway® BP reaction BP Clonase™
   3732..3944    +  misc_feature   IRES (fragment): internal ribosome entry site (IRES) of the encephalomyocarditis virus (EMCV)
   3983..4312    +  promoter       SV40 promoter: SV40 enhancer and early promoter
   4322..4921    +  CDS            PuroR: puromycin N-acetyltransferase; pac from Streptomyces alboniger; confers resistance to puromycin
   5020..5141    +  LTR            3' LTR (ΔU3) (fragment): self-inactivating 3' long terminal repeat (LTR) from Moloney murine leukemia virus
   5142..5611    +  LTR            LTR: long terminal repeat from Moloney murine leukemia virus
   5677..5729    -  CDS            lacI (fragment): lac repressor; lacI; The lac repressor binds to the lac operator to inhibit transcription in E. coli. This inhibition can be relieved by adding lactose or isopropyl-β-D-thiogalactopyranoside (IPTG).
   5912..6500    -  rep_origin     ori: high-copy-number ColE1/pMB1/pBR322/pUC origin of replication
   6660..7520    -  CDS            AmpR: β-lactamase; bla; confers resistance to ampicillin, carbenicillin, and related antibiotics
   7521..7625    -  promoter       AmpR promoter: bla
   7656..8125    +  LTR            LTR: long terminal repeat from Moloney murine leukemia virus
   8249..8523    +  misc_feature   MESV Ψ (fragment): packaging signal of murine embryonic stem cell virus
   8590..9006    +  CDS            gag (truncated): truncated Moloney murine leukemia virus (MMLV) gag gene lacking the start codon
   9031..9062    +  enhancer       CMV enhancer (fragment): human cytomegalovirus immediate early enhancer
