[The description below was written by a language model from this plasmid's Addgene catalogue record and pLannotate feature annotations shown in this document.]
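Description:
SFB-XPF-I225M is a mammalian expression plasmid built on the pMH-SFB-N backbone that produces human XPF (ERCC4) carrying the I225M substitution, fused at its N terminus to a triple SFB tag. The roughly 9.1 kb plasmid is maintained in E. coli through a high-copy ColE1/pUC-type origin and an ampicillin resistance gene. The XPF coding sequence was introduced by Gateway cloning and is flanked by attB1 and attB2 sites. Upstream, the CMV immediate early enhancer and promoter drive transcription through the backbone-encoded S-tag, a FLAG epitope and the streptavidin-binding peptide, which read into the ERCC4 open reading frame.

Downstream of the insert, the annotation shows a fragment of the EMCV IRES, followed by an SV40 enhancer/early promoter driving puromycin N-acetyltransferase, which allows selection of transfected or stably expressing mammalian cells. The feature table also identifies Moloney murine leukemia virus LTRs, an MESV packaging signal fragment and a truncated gag region surrounding the expression cassette. These indicate that the backbone derives from a gammaretroviral vector, although the catalogue entry lists it only as a mammalian expression vector and does not describe viral delivery.

XPF is the catalytic subunit of the XPF-ERCC1 structure-specific endonuclease, which acts in DNA repair, including the removal of interstrand crosslinks. The SFB tag suits tandem affinity purification, using streptavidin and S-protein resins, as well as FLAG-based detection. This makes the construct useful for pulldown and interaction studies comparing the point mutant with wild-type XPF. The associated work concerns XPF-ERCC1 acting with SLX4 and SLX4IP in crosslink repair, but the record does not state the specific functional consequence of the I225M change.
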