Addgene plasmid #247894: SFB-XPF-I225M
Purpose: Mammalian expression construct for N-terminal S protein-Flag-Streptavidin binding peptide (SFB)-tagged XPF I225M
Depositing lab: Junjie Chen & Huimin Zhang. Depositing organization: University of Texas MD Anderson Cancer Center. Publication: SLX4IP acts with SLX4 and XPF-ERCC1 to promote interstrand crosslink repair. Zhang H, Chen Z, Ye Y, Ye Z, Cao D, Xiong Y, Srivastava M, Feng X, Tang M, Wang C, Tainer JA, Chen J. Nucleic Acids Res. 2019 Nov 4;47(19):10181-10201. doi: 10.1093/nar/gkz769. PubMed 31495888.
Backbone
  Vector backbone: pMH-SFB-N
  Vector type: Mammalian Expression
Growth in bacteria
  Bacterial resistance: Ampicillin, 100 μg/mL
  Growth temperature: 37°C
  Growth strain: DH5alpha
  Copy number: High Copy
Gene/Insert
  Gene/Insert name: XPF
  Species: H. sapiens (human)
  Mutation: I225M
  Entrez Gene: ERCC4 (a.k.a. ERCC11, FANCQ, RAD1, XFEPS, XPF)
  Tag / fusion protein: S protein-Flag-Streptavidin binding peptide (SFB) (N terminal on backbone)
  Cloning method: Gateway Cloning
Terms and licenses: Academic/Nonprofit Terms; Industry Terms: Not Available to Industry
How to cite: SFB-XPF-I225M was a gift from Junjie Chen & Huimin Zhang (Addgene plasmid # 247894 ; http://n2t.net/addgene:247894 ; RRID:Addgene_247894)
